>Addgene plasmid #129940 | pRDAX-281 C-Tag Venus173/155[1] L32 FRB EBPF2 | addgene full sequence | sequence record 266224 | Addgene NGS Result
CCTGCCTCCAGGCCTCAATATTGGCCATTAGCCATATTATTCATTGGTTATATAGCATAAATCAATATTG
GCTATTGGCCATTGCATACGTTGTATCTATATCATAATATGTACATTTATATTGGCTCATGTCCAATATG
ACCGCCATGTTGGCATTGATTATTGACTAGTTATTAATAGTAATCAATTACGGGGTCATTAGTTCATAGC
CCATATATGGAGTTCCGCGTTACATAACTTACGGTAAATGGCCCGCCTGGCTGACCGCCCAACGACCCCC
GCCCATTGACGTCAATAATGACGTATGTTCCCATAGTAACGCCAATAGGGACTTTCCATTGACGTCAATG
GGTGGAGTATTTACGGTAAACTGCCCACTTGGCAGTACATCAAGTGTATCATATGCCAAGTCCGCCCCCT
ATTGACGTCAATGACGGTAAATGGCCCGCCTGGCATTATGCCCAGTACATGACCTTACGGGACTTTCCTA
CTTGGCAGTACATCTACGTATTAGTCATCGCTATTACCATGGTGATGCGGTTTTGGCAGTACACCAATGG
GCGTGGATAGCGGTTTGACTCACGGGGATTTCCAAGTCTCCACCCCATTGACGTCAATGGGAGTTTGTTT
TGGCACCAAAATCAACGGGACTTTCCAAAATGTCGTAATAACCCCGCCCCGTTGACGCAAATGGGCGGTA
GGCGTGTACGGTGGGAGGTCTATATAAGCAGAGCTCGTTTAGTGAACCGTCAGATCACTAGAAGCTTTAT
TGCGGTAGTTTATCACAGTTAAATTGCTAACGCAGTCAGTGCTTCTGACACAACAGTCTCGAACTTAAGC
TGCAGAAGTTGGTCGTGAGGCACTGGGCAGGTAAGTATCAAGGTTACAAGACAGGTTTAAGGAGACCAAT
AGAAACTGGGCTTGTCGAGACAGAGAAGACTCTTGCGTTTCTGATAGGCACCTATTGGTCTTACTGACAT
CCACTTTGCCTTTCTCTCCACAGGTGTCCACTCCCAGGCCACCATGGTGGCCATCCTCTGGCATGAGATG
TGGCATGAAGGCCTGGAAGAGGCATCTCGTTTGTACTTTGGGGAAAGGAACGTGAAAGGCATGTTTGAGG
TGCTGGAGCCCTTGCATGCTATGATGGAACGGGGCCCCCAGACTCTGAAGGAAACATCCTTTAATCAGGC
CTATGGTCGAGATTTAATGGAGGCCCAAGAGTGGTGCAGGAAGTACATGAAATCAGGGAATGTCAAGGAC
CTCACCCAAGCCTGGGACCTCTATTATCATGTGTTCCGACGAATCTCAGACGTGGGTGGCGGAGGGAGCG
AAGGCGGCGGATCCGGAGGGCCTGGCTCTGGCGGAGAGGGGAGCGCTGGAGGCGGGTCAGCCGGTGGTGG
CAGTGTGTCAAAGGGAGAAGAGTTGTTTACCGGTGTTGTTCCCATACTGGTGGAACTGGATGGTGACGTC
AATGGACACAAGTTTAGCGTTTCTGGCGAAGGAGAAGGCGATGCTACCTATGGCAAACTGACCCTCAAAC
TGATCTGTACGACTGGAAAGTTGCCTGTACCTTGGCCAACACTGGTCACAACCTTGGGCTATGGGCTGCA
ATGCTTTGCCCGTTATCCTGATCACATGAAGCAACATGACTTCTTTAAGTCTGCTATGCCAGAGGGATAT
GTGCAGGAACGGACTATCTTCTTCAAGGACGACGGCAACTACAAGACGAGAGCTGAGGTGAAATTTGAGG
GTGACACACTGGTGAATCGCATAGAGCTGAAAGGCATCGACTTCAAAGAAGATGGGAATATTCTCGGGCA
TAAACTCGAGTACAACTACAATTCCCACAACGTGTACATCACTGCCGATAAGCAGAAGAATGGGATTAAG
GCGAACTTCAAGATCCGACACAACATCGAGTAAGAATTCAGATCCGCCCCTCTCCCTCCCCCCCCCCTAA
CGTTACTGGCCGAAGCCGCTTGGAATAAGGCCGGTGTGCGTTTGTCTATATGTTATTTTCCACCATATTG
CCGTCTTTTGGCAATGTGAGGGCCCGGAAACCTGGCCCTGTCTTCTTGACGAGCATTCCTAGGGGTCTTT
CCCCTCTCGCCAAAGGAATGCAAGGTCTGTTGAATGTCGTGAAGGAAGCAGTTCCTCTGGTAGCTTCTTG
AAGACAAACAACGTCTGTAGCGACCCTTTGCAGGCAGCGGAACCCCCCACCTGGCGACAGGTGCCTCTGC
GGCCAAAAGCCACGTGTATAAGATACACCTGCAAAGGCGGCACAACCCCAGTGCCACGTTGTGAGTTGGA
TAGTTGTGGAAAGAGTCAAATGGCTCTCCTCAAGCGTATTCAACAAGGGGCTGAAGGATGCCCAGAAGGT
ACCCCATTGTATGGGATCTGATCTGGGGCCTCGGTACACATGCTTTACATGTGTTTAGTCGAGGTTAAAA
AAACGTCTAGGCCCCCCGAACCACGGGGACGTGGTTTTCCTTTGAAAAACACGATGATAATATGGCCACA
ACCATGGTGAGCAAGGGCGAGGAGCTGTTCACCGGGGTGGTGCCCATCCTGGTCGAGCTGGACGGCGACG
TAAACGGCCACAAGTTCAGCGTGAGGGGCGAGGGCGAGGGCGATGCCACCAACGGCAAGCTGACCCTGAA
GTTCATCTGCACCACCGGCAAGCTGCCCGTGCCCTGGCCCACCCTCGTGACCACCCTGAGCCACGGCGTG
CAGTGCTTCGCCCGCTACCCCGACCACATGAAGCAGCACGACTTCTTCAAGTCCGCCATGCCCGAAGGCT
ACGTCCAGGAGCGCACCATCTTCTTCAAGGACGACGGCACCTACAAGACCCGCGCCGAGGTGAAGTTCGA
GGGCGACACCCTGGTGAACCGCATCGAGCTGAAGGGCGTCGACTTCAAGGAGGACGGCAACATCCTGGGG
CACAAGCTGGAGTACAACTTCAACAGCCACAACATCTATATCATGGCCGTCAAGCAGAAGAACGGCATCA
AGGTGAACTTCAAGATCCGCCACAACGTGGAGGACGGCAGCGTGCAGCTCGCCGACCACTACCAGCAGAA
CACCCCCATCGGCGACGGCCCCGTGCTGCTGCCCGACAGCCACTACCTGAGCACCCAGTCCGTGCTGAGC
AAAGACCCCAACGAGAAGCGCGATCACATGGTCCTGCTGGAGTTCCGCACCGCCGCCGGGATCACTCTCG
GCATGGACGAGCTGTACAAGTAAACCGGTGCTCGAGGTACCGATGAATAGCTAAGGTCGAGGCCGCAGGT
AAGTATCAAGGTTACAAGACAGGTTTAAGGAGACCAATAGAAACTGGGCTTGTCGAGACAGAGAAGACTC
TTGCGTTTCTGATAGGCACCTATTGGTCTTACTGACATCCACTTTGCCTTTCTCTCCACAGGTGTCGACA
ATCAACCTCTGGATTACAAAATTTGTGAAAGATTGACTGGTATTCTTAACTATGTTGCTCCTTTTACGCT
ATGTGGATACGCTGCTTTAATGCCTTTGTATCATGCTATTGCTTCCCGTATGGCTTTCATTTTCTCCTCC
TTGTATAAATCCTGGTTGCTGTCTCTTTATGAGGAGTTGTGGCCCGTTGTCAGGCAACGTGGCGTGGTGT
GCACTGTGTTTGCTGACGCAACCCCCACTGGTTGGGGCATTGCCACCACCTGTCAGCTCCTTTCCGGGAC
TTTCGCTTTCCCCCTCCCTATTGCCACGGCGGAACTCATCGCCGCCTGCCTTGCCCGCTGCTGGACAGGG
GCTCGGCTGTTGGGCACTGACAATTCCGTGGTGTTGTCGGGGAAGCTGACGTCCTTTCCATGGCTGCTCG
CCTGTGTTGCCACCTGGATTCTGCGCGGGACGTCCTTCTGCTACGTCCCTTCGGCCCTCAATCCAGCGGA
CCTTCCTTCCCGCGGCCTGCTGCCGGCTCTGCGGCCTCTTCCGCGTCTTCGCCTTCGCCCTCAGACGAGT
CGGATCTCCCTTTGGGCCGCCTCCCCGCCTGGAATTCGAGCTCGGTACGATCAGCCTCGACTGTGCCTTC
TAGTTGCCAGCCATCTGTTGTTTGCCCCTCCCCCGTGCCTTCCTTGACCCTGGAAGGTGCCACTCCCACT
GTCCTTTCCTAATAAAATGAGGAAATTGCATCGCATTGTCTGAGTAGGTGTCATTCTATTCTGGGGGGTG
GGGTGGGGCAGGACAGCAAGGGGGAGGATTGGGAAGACAATAGCCCAGCTTTTGTTCCCTTTAGTGAGGG
TTAATTGCGCGCTTGGCGTAATCATGGTCATAGCTGTTTCCTGTGTGAAATTGTTATCCGCTAATTCACT
CCTCAGGTGCAGGCTGCCTATCAGAAGGTGGTGGCTGGTGTGGCCAATGCCCTGGCTCACAAATACCACT
GAGATCTTTTTCCCTCTGCCAAAAATTATGGGGACATCATGAAGCCCCTTGAGCATCTGACTTCTGGCTA
ATAAAGGAAATTTATTTTCATTGCAATAGTGTGTTGGAATTTTTTGTGTCTCTCACTCGGAAGGACATAT
GGGAGGGCAAATCATTTAAAACATCAGAATGAGTATTTGGTTTAGAGTTTGGCAACATATGCCCATATGC
TGGCTGCCATGAACAAAGGTTGGCTATAAAGAGGTCATCAGTATATGAAACAGCCCCCTGCTGTCCATTC
CTTATTCCATAGAAAAGCCTTGACTTGAGGTTAGATTTTTTTTATATTTTGTTTTGTGTTATTTTTTTCT
TTAACATCCCTAAAATTTTCCTTACATGTTTTACTAGCCAGATTTTTCCTCCTCTCCTGACTACTCCCAG
TCATAGCTGTCCCTCTTCTCTTATGGAGATCGGCCGGCCGCCGGCGTCGACGCGCGCGGCCGCGGCGCGC
CGTTGCTGGCGTTTTTCCATAGGCTCCGCCCCCCTGACGAGCATCACAAAAATCGACGCTCAAGTCAGAG
GTGGCGAAACCCGACAGGACTATAAAGATACCAGGCGTTTCCCCCTGGAAGCTCCCTCGTGCGCTCTCCT
GTTCCGACCCTGCCGCTTACCGGATACCTGTCCGCCTTTCTCCCTTCGGGAAGCGTGGCGCTTTCTCATA
GCTCACGCTGTAGGTATCTCAGTTCGGTGTAGGTCGTTCGCTCCAAGCTGGGCTGTGTGCACGAACCCCC
CGTTCAGCCCGACCGCTGCGCCTTATCCGGTAACTATCGTCTTGAGTCCAACCCGGTAAGACACGACTTA
TCGCCACTGGCAGCAGCCACTGGTAACAGGATTAGCAGAGCGAGGTATGTAGGCGGTGCTACAGAGTTCT
TGAAGTGGTGGCCTAACTACGGCTACACTAGAAGAACAGTATTTGGTATCTGCGCTCTGCTGAAGCCAGT
TACCTTCGGAAAAAGAGTTGGTAGCTCTTGATCCGGCAAACAAACCACCGCTGGTAGCGGTGGTTTTTTT
GTTTGCAAGCAGCAGATTACGCGCAGAAAAAAAGGATCTCAAGAAGATCCTTTGATCTTTTCTACGGGGT
CTGACGCTCAGTGGAACGAAAACTCACGTTAAGGGATTTTGGTCATGAGATTATCAAAAAGGATCTTCAC
CTAGATCCTTTTAAATTAAAAATGAAGTTTTAAATCAATCTAAAGTATATATGAGTAAACTTGGTCTGAC
AGTTACCAATGCTTAATCAGTGAGGCACCTATCTCAGCGATCTGTCTATTTCGTTCATCCATAGTTGCCT
GACTCCCCGTCGTGTAGATAACTACGATACGGGAGGGCTTACCATCTGGCCCCAGTGCTGCAATGATACC
GCGAGACCCACGCTCACCGGCTCCAGATTTATCAGCAATAAACCAGCCAGCCGGAAGGGCCGAGCGCAGA
AGTGGTCCTGCAACTTTATCCGCCTCCATCCAGTCTATTAATTGTTGCCGGGAAGCTAGAGTAAGTAGTT
CGCCAGTTAATAGTTTGCGCAACGTTGTTGCCATTGCTACAGGCATCGTGGTGTCACGCTCGTCGTTTGG
TATGGCTTCATTCAGCTCCGGTTCCCAACGATCAAGGCGAGTTACATGATCCCCCATGTTGTGCAAAAAA
GCGGTTAGCTCCTTCGGTCCTCCGATCGTTGTCAGAAGTAAGTTGGCCGCAGTGTTATCACTCATGGTTA
TGGCAGCACTGCATAATTCTCTTACTGTCATGCCATCCGTAAGATGCTTTTCTGTGACTGGTGAGTACTC
AACCAAGTCATTCTGAGAATAGTGTATGCGGCGACCGAGTTGCTCTTGCCCGGCGTCAATACGGGATAAT
ACCGCGCCACATAGCAGAACTTTAAAAGTGCTCATCATTGGAAAACGTTCTTCGGGGCGAAAACTCTCAA
GGATCTTACCGCTGTTGAGATCCAGTTCGATGTAACCCACTCGTGCACCCAACTGATCTTCAGCATCTTT
TACTTTCACCAGCGTTTCTGGGTGAGCAAAAACAGGAAGGCAAAATGCCGCAAAAAAGGGAATAAGGGCG
ACACGGAAATGTTGAATACTCATACTCTTCCTTTTTCAATATTATTGAAGCATTTATCAGGGTTATTGTC
TCATGAGCGGATACATATTTGAATGTATTTAGAAAAATAAACAAATAGGGGTTCCGCGCACATTTCCCCG
AAAAGTGCCACCTGACGTCTAAGAAACCATTATTATCATGACATTAACCTATAAAAATAGGCGTATCACG
AGGCCCTTTCGTCTACGCGCGCGCCGGCGGCGCGCCGTCGACGGCCGGCCGCGGCCGCG
Features (pLannotate 1.2.2; 17 found; start..end, strand, type, name):
    154..531     +  enhancer       CMV enhancer: human cytomegalovirus immediate early enhancer
    533..732     +  promoter       CMV promoter: human cytomegalovirus (CMV) immediate early promoter
    871..1003    +  intron         chimeric intron: chimera between introns from human β-globin and immunoglobulin heavy chain genes
   1033..1308    +  CDS            FRB: FKBP-rapamycin binding domain of human FRAP
   1408..1920    +  CDS            (3-F)Tyr-EGFP (fragment): (3-F)Tyr-EGFP is a basic (constitutively fluorescent) green fluorescent protein published in 2004, derived from Aequorea victoria.
   1937..2523    +  misc_feature   IRES2: internal ribosome entry site (IRES) of the encephalomyocarditis virus (EMCV)
   2524..3243    +  CDS            EBFP2: enhanced blue variant of GFP (Ai et al., 2007) mammalian codon-optimized
   3289..3421    +  intron         chimeric intron: chimera between introns from human β-globin and immunoglobulin heavy chain genes
   3430..4018    +  misc_feature   WPRE: woodchuck hepatitis virus posttranscriptional regulatory element
   4022..4038    +  misc_feature   MCS (fragment): pUC18/19 multiple cloning site
   4051..4162    +  polyA_signal   bGH poly(A) signal: bovine growth hormone polyadenylation signal
   4258..4276    -  promoter       T3 promoter: promoter for bacteriophage T3 RNA polymerase
   4335..4409    +  CDS            HBB (fragment): HBB_PONPY - Experimental evidence at transcript level: Swiss-Prot protein existence level 2. Involved in oxygen transport from the lung to the various peripheral tissues. From Pongo pygmaeus (Bornean orangutan).
   4480..4535    +  polyA_signal   β-globin poly(A) signal: rabbit β-globin polyadenylation signal (Gil and Proudfoot, 1987)
   4914..5502    -  rep_origin     ori: high-copy-number ColE1/pMB1/pBR322/pUC origin of replication
   5673..6533    -  CDS            AmpR: β-lactamase; bla; confers resistance to ampicillin, carbenicillin, and related antibiotics
   6534..6638    -  promoter       AmpR promoter: bla
