[The description below was written by a language model from this plasmid's Addgene catalogue record and pLannotate feature annotations shown in this document.]
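Description:
pRDAX-281 C-Tag Venus173/155[1] L32 FRB EBPF2 is a custom-built mammalian expression plasmid of about 6.8 kb, designed as a vector for protein–protein interaction assays based on bimolecular or trimolecular fluorescence complementation (BiFC/TriFC). It is maintained in E. coli through a high-copy ColE1/pUC-type origin and selected with ampicillin via the β-lactamase gene and its native promoter.

Expression in mammalian cells is driven by the human cytomegalovirus immediate early enhancer and promoter, followed by a chimeric β-globin/immunoglobulin intron that promotes efficient processing of the transcript. The first open reading frame encodes FRB, the FKBP–rapamycin binding domain. The catalogue lists the insert species as mouse, whereas the automated annotation matched it to the human FRAP domain. About 100 nt downstream lies a partial GFP-family coding sequence. The annotation tool labels this an EGFP-derivative fragment, but from the plasmid name it is presumably the C-terminally fused split-Venus fragment (the 173/155 designation), joined through a linker (L32). The record does not explicitly define these name elements.

An EMCV IRES then allows cap-independent translation of EBFP2 from the same mRNA, giving a blue fluorescent marker of transfected cells that is independent of the complementation signal. A second chimeric intron, a WPRE to boost transcript stability and expression, and a bGH polyadenylation signal complete the cassette. Further downstream are a T3 promoter, a β-globin fragment and a rabbit β-globin poly(A) signal.

Because FRB binds FKBP in the presence of rapamycin, this construct plausibly serves as an inducible-interaction control or partner in complementation assays, although the record states only the general assay purpose.
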