Addgene plasmid #129940: pRDAX-281 C-Tag Venus173/155[1] L32 FRB EBPF2
Purpose: PPI (BiFC/TriFC) assay vector
Depositing lab: Gary Lewin. Depositing organization: Max-Delbrueck-Centrum fuer Molekulare Medizin (MDC).
Backbone
  Vector backbone: custom built
  Vector type: Mammalian Expression
Growth in bacteria
  Bacterial resistance: Ampicillin, 100 μg/mL
  Growth temperature: 37°C
  Growth strain: DH5alpha
  Copy number: High Copy
Gene/Insert
  Gene/Insert name: FRB
  Species: M. musculus (mouse)
  Cloning method: Restriction Enzyme; 5′ cloning site unknown (unknown if destroyed); 3′ cloning site unknown (unknown if destroyed)
Terms and licenses: Academic/Nonprofit Terms; Industry Terms: Not Available to Industry
How to cite: pRDAX-281 C-Tag Venus173/155[1] L32 FRB EBPF2 was a gift from Gary Lewin (Addgene plasmid # 129940 ; http://n2t.net/addgene:129940 ; RRID:Addgene_129940)
